>Addgene plasmid #116166 | pHAGE-BRAF-K483E | addgene full sequence | sequence record 255747 | Addgene NGS Result
TGGAAGGGCTAATTCACTCCCAAAGAAGACAAGATATCCTTGATCTGTGGATCTACCACACACAAGGCTA
CTTCCCTGATTAGCAGAACTACACACCAGGGCCAGGGGTCAGATATCCACTGACCTTTGGATGGTGCTAC
AAGCTAGTACCAGTTGAGCCAGATAAGGTAGAAGAGGCCAATAAAGGAGAGAACACCAGCTTGTTACACC
CTGTGAGCCTGCATGGGATGGATGACCCGGAGAGAGAAGTGTTAGAGTGGAGGTTTGACAGCCGCCTAGC
ATTTCATCACGTGGCCCGAGAGCTGCATCCGGAGTACTTCAAGAACTGCTGATATCGAGCTTGCTACAAG
GGACTTTCCGCTGGGGACTTTCCAGGGAGGCGTGGCCTGGGCGGGACTGGGGAGTGGCGAGCCCTCAGAT
CCTGCATATAAGCAGCTGCTTTTTGCCTGTACTGGGTCTCTCTGGTTAGACCAGATCTGAGCCTGGGAGC
TCTCTGGCTAACTAGGGAACCCACTGCTTAAGCCTCAATAAAGCTTGCCTTGAGTGCTTCAAGTAGTGTG
TGCCCGTCTGTTGTGTGACTCTGGTAACTAGAGATCCCTCAGACCCTTTTAGTCAGTGTGGAAAATCTCT
AGCAGTGGCGCCCGAACAGGGACTTGAAAGCGAAAGGGAAACCAGAGGAGCTCTCTCGACGCAGGACTCG
GCTTGCTGAAGCGCGCACGGCAAGAGGCGAGGGGCGGCGACTGGTGAGTACGCCAAAAATTTTGACTAGC
GGAGGCTAGAAGGAGAGAGATGGGTGCGAGAGCGTCAGTATTAAGCGGGGGAGAATTAGATCGCGATGGG
AAAAAATTCGGTTAAGGCCAGGGGGAAAGAAAAAATATAAATTAAAACATATAGTATGGGCAAGCAGGGA
GCTAGAACGATTCGCAGTTAATCCTGGCCTGTTAGAAACATCAGAAGGCTGTAGACAAATACTGGGACAG
CTACAACCATCCCTTCAGACAGGATCAGAAGAACTTAGATCATTATATAATACAGTAGCAACCCTCTATT
GTGTGCATCAAAGGATAGAGATAAAAGACACCAAGGAAGCTTTAGACAAGATAGAGGAAGAGCAAAACAA
AAGTAAGACCACCGCACAGCAAGCGGCCGGCCGCTGATCTTCAGACCTGGAGGAGGAGATATGAGGGACA
ATTGGAGAAGTGAATTATATAAATATAAAGTAGTAAAAATTGAACCATTAGGAGTAGCACCCACCAAGGC
AAAGAGAAGAGTGGTGCAGAGAGAAAAAAGAGCAGTGGGAATAGGAGCTTTGTTCCTTGGGTTCTTGGGA
GCAGCAGGAAGCACTATGGGCGCAGCGTCAATGACGCTGACGGTACAGGCCAGACAATTATTGTCTGGTA
TAGTGCAGCAGCAGAACAATTTGCTGAGGGCTATTGAGGCGCAACAGCATCTGTTGCAACTCACAGTCTG
GGGCATCAAGCAGCTCCAGGCAAGAATCCTGGCTGTGGAAAGATACCTAAAGGATCAACAGCTCCTGGGG
ATTTGGGGTTGCTCTGGAAAACTCATTTGCACCACTGCTGTGCCTTGGAATGCTAGTTGGAGTAATAAAT
CTCTGGAACAGATTTGGAATCACACGACCTGGATGGAGTGGGACAGAGAAATTAACAATTACACAAGCTT
AATACACTCCTTAATTGAAGAATCGCAAAACCAGCAAGAAAAGAATGAACAAGAATTATTGGAATTAGAT
AAATGGGCAAGTTTGTGGAATTGGTTTAACATAACAAATTGGCTGTGGTATATAAAATTATTCATAATGA
TAGTAGGAGGCTTGGTAGGTTTAAGAATAGTTTTTGCTGTACTTTCTATAGTGAATAGAGTTAGGCAGGG
ATATTCACCATTATCGTTTCAGACCCACCTCCCAACCCCGAGGGGACCCGACAGGCCCGAAGGAATAGAA
GAAGAAGGTGGAGAGAGAGACAGAGACAGATCCATTCGATTAGTGAACGGATCTCGACGGTATCGCCGAA
TTCACAAATGGCAGTATTCATCCACAATTTTAAAAGAAAAGGGGGGATTGGGGGGTACAGTGCAGGGGAA
AGAATAGTAGACATAATAGCAACAGACATACAAACTAAAGAATTACAAAAACAAATTACAAAAATTCAAA
ATTTTCGGGTTTATTACAGGGACAGCAGAGATCCAGTTTGGACTAGTCGTGAGGCTCCGGTGCCCGTCAG
TGGGCAGAGCGCACATCGCCCACAGTCCCCGAGAAGTTGGGGGGAGGGGTCGGCAATTGAACCGGTGCCT
AGAGAAGGTGGCGCGGGGTAAACTGGGAAAGTGATGTCGTGTACTGGCTCCGCCTTTTTCCCGAGGGTGG
GGGAGAACCGTATATAAGTGCAGTAGTCGCCGTGAACGTTCTTTTTCGCAACGGGTTTGCCGCCAGAACA
CAGGTAAGTGCCGTGTGTGGTTCCCGCGGGCCTGGCCTCTTTACGGGTTATGGCCCTTGCGTGCCTTGAA
TTACTTCCACCTGGCTGCAGTACGTGATTCTTGATCCCGAGCTTCGGGTTGGAAGTGGGTGGGAGAGTTC
GAGGCCTTGCGCTTAAGGAGCCCCTTCGCCTCGTGCTTGAGTTGAGGCCTGGCCTGGGCGCTGGGGCCGC
CGCGTGCGAATCTGGTGGCACCTTCGCGCCTGTCTCGCTGCTTTCGATAAGTCTCTAGCCATTTAAAATT
TTTGATGACCTGCTGCGACGCTTTTTTTCTGGCAAGATAGTCTTGTAAATGCGGGCCAAGATCTGCACAC
TGGTATTTCGGTTTTTGGGGCCGCGGGCGGCGACGGGGCCCGTGCGTCCCAGCGCACATGTTCGGCGAGG
CGGGGCCTGCGAGCGCGGCCACCGAGAATCGGACGGGGGTAGTCTCAAGCTGGCCGGCCTGCTCTGGTGC
CTGGCCTCGCGCCGCCGTGTATCGCCCCGCCCTGGGCGGCAAGGCTGGCCCGGTCGGCACCAGTTGCGTG
AGCGGAAAGATGGCCGCTTCCCGGCCCTGCTGCAGGGAGCTCAAAATGGAGGACGCGGCGCTCGGGAGAG
CGGGCGGGTGAGTCACCCACACAAAGGAAAAGGGCCTTTCCGTCCTCAGCCGTCGCTTCATGTGACTCCA
CGGAGTACCGGGCGCCGTCCAGGCACCTCGATTAGTTCTCGAGCTTTTGGAGTACGTCGTCTTTAGGTTG
GGGGGAGGGGTTTTATGCGATGGAGTTTCCCCACACTGAGTGGGTGGAGACTGAAGTTAGGCCAGCTTGG
CACTTGATGTAATTCTCCTTGGAATTTGCCCTTTTTGAGTTTGGATCTTGGTTCATTCTCAAGCCTCAGA
CAGTGGTTCAAAGTTTTTTTCTTCCATTTCAGGTGTCGTGAAGCGGCCCTGCAGATATCAACAAGTTTGT
ACAAAAAAGCAGGCACCATGGCGGCGCTGAGCGGTGGCGGTGGTGGCGGCGCGGAGCCGGGCCAGGCTCT
GTTCAACGGGGACATGGAGCCCGAGGCCGGCGCCGGCGCCGGCGCCGCGGCCTCTTCGGCTGCGGACCCT
GCCATTCCGGAGGAGGTGTGGAATATCAAACAAATGATTAAGTTGACACAGGAACATATAGAGGCCCTAT
TGGACAAATTTGGTGGGGAGCATAATCCACCATCAATATATCTGGAGGCCTATGAAGAATACACCAGCAA
GCTAGATGCACTCCAACAAAGAGAACAACAGTTATTGGAATCTCTGGGGAACGGAACTGATTTTTCTGTT
TCTAGCTCTGCATCAATGGATACCGTTACATCTTCTTCCTCTTCTAGCCTTTCAGTGCTACCTTCATCTC
TTTCAGTTTTTCAAAATCCCACAGATGTGGCACGGAGCAACCCCAAGTCACCACAAAAACCTATCGTTAG
AGTCTTCCTGCCCAACAAACAGAGGACAGTGGTACCTGCAAGGTGTGGAGTTACAGTCCGAGACAGTCTA
AAGAAAGCACTGATGATGAGAGGTCTAATCCCAGAGTGCTGTGCTGTTTACAGAATTCAGGATGGAGAGA
AGAAACCAATTGGTTGGGACACTGATATTTCCTGGCTTACTGGAGAAGAATTGCATGTGGAAGTGTTGGA
GAATGTTCCACTTACAACACACAACTTTGTACGAAAAACGTTTTTCACCTTAGCATTTTGTGACTTTTGT
CGAAAGCTGCTTTTCCAGGGTTTCCGCTGTCAAACATGTGGTTATAAATTTCACCAGCGTTGTAGTACAG
AAGTTCCACTGATGTGTGTTAATTATGACCAACTTGATTTGCTGTTTGTCTCCAAGTTCTTTGAACACCA
CCCAATACCACAGGAAGAGGCGTCCTTAGCAGAGACTGCCCTAACATCTGGATCATCCCCTTCCGCACCC
GCCTCGGACTCTATTGGGCCCCAAATTCTCACCAGTCCGTCTCCTTCAAAATCCATTCCAATTCCACAGC
CCTTCCGACCAGCAGATGAAGATCATCGAAATCAATTTGGGCAACGAGACCGATCCTCATCAGCTCCCAA
TGTGCATATAAACACAATAGAACCTGTCAATATTGATGACTTGATTAGAGACCAAGGATTTCGTGGTGAT
GGAGGATCAACCACAGGTTTGTCTGCTACCCCCCCTGCCTCATTACCTGGCTCACTAACTAACGTGAAAG
CCTTACAGAAATCTCCAGGACCTCAGCGAGAAAGGAAGTCATCTTCATCCTCAGAAGACAGGAATCGAAT
GAAAACACTTGGTAGACGGGACTCGAGTGATGATTGGGAGATTCCTGATGGGCAGATTACAGTGGGACAA
AGAATTGGATCTGGATCATTTGGAACAGTCTACAAGGGAAAGTGGCATGGTGATGTGGCAGTGGAAATGT
TGAATGTGACAGCACCTACACCTCAGCAGTTACAAGCCTTCAAAAATGAAGTAGGAGTACTCAGGAAAAC
ACGACATGTGAATATCCTACTCTTCATGGGCTATTCCACAAAGCCACAACTGGCTATTGTTACCCAGTGG
TGTGAGGGCTCCAGCTTGTATCACCATCTCCATATCATTGAGACCAAATTTGAGATGATCAAACTTATAG
ATATTGCACGACAGACTGCACAGGGCATGGATTACTTACACGCCAAGTCAATCATCCACAGAGACCTCAA
GAGTAATAATATATTTCTTCATGAAGACCTCACAGTAAAAATAGGTGATTTTGGTCTAGCTACAGTGAAA
TCTCGATGGAGTGGGTCCCATCAGTTTGAACAGTTGTCTGGATCCATTTTGTGGATGGCACCAGAAGTCA
TCAGAATGCAAGATAAAAATCCATACAGCTTTCAGTCAGATGTATATGCATTTGGAATTGTTCTGTATGA
ATTGATGACTGGACAGTTACCTTATTCAAACATCAACAACAGGGACCAGATAATTTTTATGGTGGGACGA
GGATACCTGTCTCCAGATCTCAGTAAGGTACGGAGTAACTGTCCAAAAGCCATGAAGAGATTAATGGCAG
AGTGCCTCAAAAAGAAAAGAGATGAGAGACCACTCTTTCCCCAAATTCTCGCCTCTATTGAGCTGCTGGC
CCGCTCATTGCCAAAAATTCACCGCAGTGCATCAGAACCCTCCTTGAATCGGGCTGGTTTCCAAACAGAG
GATTTTAGTCTATATGCTTGTGCTTCTCCAAAAACACCCATCCAGGCAGGGGGATATGGTGCGTTTCCTG
TCCACTAGAACCCAGCTTTCTTGTACAAAGTGGTTGATATCCAGCACAGTGGCGGCCGCTCGAGTCTAGA
GGGCCCGCGGTTCGAAGGTAAGCCTATCCCTAACCCTCTCCTCGGTCTCGATTCTACGCGTACCGGTTAG
TAATGAGATCCCTCCCCCCCCCCTAACGTTACTGGCCGAAGCCGCTTGGAATAAGGCCGGTGTGCGTTTG
TCTATATGTTATTTTCCACCATATTGCCGTCTTTTGGCAATGTGAGGGCCCGGAAACCTGGCCCTGTCTT
CTTGACGAGCATTCCTAGGGGTCTTTCCCCTCTCGCCAAAGGAATGCAAGGTCTGTTGAATGTCGTGAAG
GAAGCAGTTCCTCTGGAAGCTTCTTGAAGACAAACAACGTCTGTAGCGACCCTTTGCAGGCAGCGGAACC
CCCCACCTGGCGACAGGTGCCTCTGCGGCCAAAAGCCACGTGTATAAGATACACCTGCAAAGGCGGCACA
ACCCCAGTGCCACGTTGTGAGTTGGATAGTTGTGGAAAGAGTCAAATGGCTCTCCTCAAGCGTATTCAAC
AAGGGGCTGAAGGATGCCCAGAAGGTACCCCATTGTATGGGATCTGATCTGGGGCCTCGGTGCACATGCT
TTACATGTGTTTAGTCGAGGTTAAAAAAACGTCTAGGCCCCCCGAACCACGGGGACGTGGTTTTCCTTTG
AAAAACACGATGATAATATGGCCACACATATGGTGAGCAAGGGCGAGGAGCTGTTCACCGGGGTGGTGCC
CATCCTGGTCGAGCTGGACGGCGACGTAAACGGCCACAAGTTCAGCGTGTCCGGCGAGGGCGAGGGCGAT
GCCACCTACGGCAAGCTGACCCTGAAGTTCATCTGCACCACCGGCAAGCTGCCCGTGCCCTGGCCCACCC
TCGTGACCACCCTGACCTACGGCGTGCAGTGCTTCAGCCGCTACCCCGACCACATGAAGCAGCACGACTT
CTTCAAGTCCGCCATGCCCGAAGGCTACGTCCAGGAGCGCACCATCTTCTTCAAGGACGACGGCAACTAC
AAGACCCGCGCCGAGGTGAAGTTCGAGGGCGACACCCTGGTGAACCGCATCGAGCTGAAGGGCATCGACT
TCAAGGAGGACGGCAACATCCTGGGGCACAAGCTGGAGTACAACTACAACAGCCACAACGTCTATATCAT
GGCCGACAAGCAGAAGAACGGCATCAAGGTGAACTTCAAGATCCGCCACAACATCGAGGACGGCAGCGTG
CAGCTCGCCGACCACTACCAGCAGAACACCCCCATCGGCGACGGCCCCGTGCTGCTGCCCGACAACCACT
ACCTGAGCACCCAGTCCGCCCTGAGCAAAGACCCCAACGAGAAGCGCGATCACATGGTCCTGCTGGAGTT
CGTGACCGCCGCCGGGATCACTCTCGGCATGGACGAGCTGTACAAGTAAATCGATAGATCCTAATCAACC
TCTGGATTACAAAATTTGTGAAAGATTGACTGGTATTCTTAACTATGTTGCTCCTTTTACGCTATGTGGA
TACGCTGCTTTAATGCCTTTGTATCATGCTATTGCTTCCCGTATGGCTTTCATTTTCTCCTCCTTGTATA
AATCCTGGTTGCTGTCTCTTTATGAGGAGTTGTGGCCCGTTGTCAGGCAACGTGGCGTGGTGTGCACTGT
GTTTGCTGACGCAACCCCCACTGGTTGGGGCATTGCCACCACCTGTCAGCTCCTTTCCGGGACTTTCGCT
TTCCCCCTCCCTATTGCCACGGCGGAACTCATCGCCGCCTGCCTTGCCCGCTGCTGGACAGGGGCTCGGC
TGTTGGGCACTGACAATTCCGTGGTGTTGTCGGGGAAATCATCGTCCTTTCCTTGGCTGCTCGCCTGTGT
TGCCACCTGGATTCTGCGCGGGACGTCCTTCTGCTACGTCCCTTCGGCCCTCAATCCAGCGGACCTTCCT
TCCCGCGGCCTGCTGCCGGCTCTGCGGCCTCTTCCGCGTCTTCGCCTTCGCCCTCAGACGAGTCGGATCT
CCCTTTGGGCCGCCTCCCCGCCTGAGATCCTTTAAGACCAATGACTTACAAGGCAGCTGTAGATCTTAGC
CACTTTTTAAAAGAAAAGGGGGGACTGGAAGGGCTAATTCACTCCCAACGAAGACAAGATCTGCTTTTTG
CTTGTACTGGGTCTCTCTGGTTAGACCAGATCTGAGCCTGGGAGCTCTCTGGCTAACTAGGGAACCCACT
GCTTAAGCCTCAATAAAGCTTGCCTTGAGTGCTTCAAGTAGTGTGTGCCCGTCTGTTGTGTGACTCTGGT
AACTAGAGATCCCTCAGACCCTTTTAGTCAGTGTGGAAAATCTCTAGCAGTAGTAGTTCATGTCATCTTA
TTATTCAGTATTTATAACTTGCAAAGAAATGAATATCAGAGAGTGAGAGGCCCGGGTTAATTAAGGAAAG
GGCTAGATCATTCTTGAAGACGAAAGGGCCTCGTGATACGCCTATTTTTATAGGTTAATGTCATGATAAT
AATGGTTTCTTAGACGTCAGGTGGCACTTTTCGGGGAAATGTGCGCGGAACCCCTATTTGTTTATTTTTC
TAAATACATTCAAATATGTATCCGCTCATGAGACAATAACCCTGATAAATGCTTCAATAATATTGAAAAA
GGAAGAGTATGAGTATTCAACATTTCCGTGTCGCCCTTATTCCCTTTTTTGCGGCATTTTGCCTTCCTGT
TTTTGCTCACCCAGAAACGCTGGTGAAAGTAAAAGATGCTGAAGATCAGTTGGGTGCACGAGTGGGTTAC
ATCGAACTGGATCTCAACAGCGGTAAGATCCTTGAGAGTTTTCGCCCCGAAGAACGTTTTCCAATGATGA
GCACTTTTAAAGTTCTGCTATGTGGCGCGGTATTATCCCGTGTTGACGCCGGGCAAGAGCAACTCGGTCG
CCGCATACACTATTCTCAGAATGACTTGGTTGAGTACTCACCAGTCACAGAAAAGCATCTTACGGATGGC
ATGACAGTAAGAGAATTATGCAGTGCTGCCATAACCATGAGTGATAACACTGCGGCCAACTTACTTCTGA
CAACGATCGGAGGACCGAAGGAGCTAACCGCTTTTTTGCACAACATGGGGGATCATGTAACTCGCCTTGA
TCGTTGGGAACCGGAGCTGAATGAAGCCATACCAAACGACGAGCGTGACACCACGATGCCTGTAGCAATG
GCAACAACGTTGCGCAAACTATTAACTGGCGAACTACTTACTCTAGCTTCCCGGCAACAATTAATAGACT
GGATGGAGGCGGATAAAGTTGCAGGACCACTTCTGCGCTCGGCCCTTCCGGCTGGCTGGTTTATTGCTGA
TAAATCTGGAGCCGGTGAGCGTGGGTCTCGCGGTATCATTGCAGCACTGGGGCCAGATGGTAAGCCCTCC
CGTATCGTAGTTATCTACACGACGGGGAGTCAGGCAACTATGGATGAACGAAATAGACAGATCGCTGAGA
TAGGTGCCTCACTGATTAAGCATTGGTAACTGTCAGACCAAGTTTACTCATATATACTTTAGATTGATTT
AAAACTTCATTTTTAATTTAAAAGGATCTAGGTGAAGATCCTTTTTGATAATCTCATGACCAAAATCCCT
TAACGTGAGTTTTCGTTCCACTGAGCGTCAGACCCCGTAGAAAAGATCAAAGGATCTTCTTGAGATCCTT
TTTTTCTGCGCGTAATCTGCTGCTTGCAAACAAAAAAACCACCGCTACCAGCGGTGGTTTGTTTGCCGGA
TCAAGAGCTACCAACTCTTTTTCCGAAGGTAACTGGCTTCAGCAGAGCGCAGATACCAAATACTGTTCTT
CTAGTGTAGCCGTAGTTAGGCCACCACTTCAAGAACTCTGTAGCACCGCCTACATACCTCGCTCTGCTAA
TCCTGTTACCAGTGGCTGCTGCCAGTGGCGATAAGTCGTGTCTTACCGGGTTGGACTCAAGACGATAGTT
ACCGGATAAGGCGCAGCGGTCGGGCTGAACGGGGGGTTCGTGCACACAGCCCAGCTTGGAGCGAACGACC
TACACCGAACTGAGATACCTACAGCGTGAGCTATGAGAAAGCGCCACGCTTCCCGAAGGGAGAAAGGCGG
ACAGGTATCCGGTAAGCGGCAGGGTCGGAACAGGAGAGCGCACGAGGGAGCTTCCAGGGGGAAACGCCTG
GTATCTTTATAGTCCTGTCGGGTTTCGCCACCTCTGACTTGAGCGTCGATTTTTGTGATGCTCGTCAGGG
GGGCGGAGCCTATGGAAAAACGCCAGCAACGCGGCCTTTTTACGGTTCCTGGCCTTTTGCTGGCCTTTTG
CTCACATGTTCTTTCCTGCGTTATCCCCTGATTCTGTGGATAACCGTATTACCGCCTTTGAGTGAGCTGA
TACCGCTCGCCGCAGCCGAACGACCGAGCGCAGCGAGTCAGTGAGCGAGGAAGCGGAAGAGCGCCCAATA
CGCAAACCGCCTCTCCCCGCGCGTTGGCCGATTCATTAATGCAGCAAGCTCATGGCTGACTAATTTTTTT
TATTTATGCAGAGGCCGAGGCCGCCTCGGCCTCTGAGCTATTCCAGAAGTAGTGAGGAGGCTTTTTTGGA
GGCCTAGGCTTTTGCAAAAAGCTCCCCGTGGCACGACAGGTTTCCCGACTGGAAAGCGGGCAGTGAGCGC
AACGCAATTAATGTGAGTTAGCTCACTCATTAGGCACCCCAGGCTTTACACTTTATGCTTCCGGCTCGTA
TGTTGTGTGGAATTGTGAGCGGATAACAATTTCACACAGGAAACAGCTATGACATGATTACGAATTTCAC
AAATAAAGCATTTTTTTCACTGCATTCTAGTTGTGGTTTGTCCAAACTCATCAATGTATCTTATCATGTC
TGGATCAACTGGATAACTCAAGCTAACCAAAATCATCCCAAACTTCCCACCCCATACCCTATTACCACTG
CCAATTACCTGTGGTTTCATTTACTCTAAACCTGTGATTCCTCTGAATTATTTTCATTTTAAAGAAATTG
TATTTGTTAAATATGTACTACAAACTTAGTAGT
Features (pLannotate 1.2.2; 27 found; start..end, strand, type, name):
    377..634     +  LTR            5' LTR (truncated): truncated 5' long terminal repeat (LTR) from HIV-1
    681..806     +  misc_feature   HIV-1 Ψ: packaging signal of human immunodeficiency virus type 1
    790..1128    +  CDS            HIV-1 gag (fragment): gag protein from human immunodeficiency virus 1; gag
   1303..1536    +  misc_feature   RRE: The Rev response element (RRE) of HIV-1 allows for Rev-dependent mRNA export from the nucleus to the cytoplasm.
   1913..2013    +  CDS            Rev (fragment): human immunodeficiency virus 1 (HIV-1) Rev protein; rev; enhances nuclear export of unspliced and incompletely spliced viral mRNAs
   2058..2175    +  misc_feature   cPPT/CTS: central polypurine tract and central termination sequence of HIV-1
   2223..3401    +  promoter       EF-1α promoter: strong constitutive promoter for human elongation factor EF-1α
   3422..3442    +  protein_bind   attB1: mutant version of attB; core recombination site for the Gateway® BP reaction BP Clonase™
   3448..5745    +  CDS            BRAF: BRAF_HUMAN - Also known as BRAF1, RAFB1. Experimental evidence at protein level: Swiss-Prot protein existence level 1. Protein kinase involved in the transduction of mitogenic signals from the cell membrane to the nucleus (Probable). Phosphorylates MAP2K1, and thereby activates the MAP kinase signal transduction pathway (PubMed:21441910, PubMed:29433126). May play a role in the postsynaptic responses of hippocampal neurons (PubMed:1508179). From Homo sapiens (Human).
   5750..5774    -  protein_bind   attB2: mutant version of attB; recombination site for the Gateway® BP reaction BP Clonase™
   5827..5868    +  CDS            V5 tag: epitope tag from simian virus 5
   5994..6456    +  misc_feature   IRES: internal ribosome entry site (IRES) of the encephalomyocarditis virus (EMCV)
   6470..7189    +  CDS            EGFP: the original enhanced GFP (Yang et al., 1996) mammalian codon-optimized
   7203..7791    +  misc_feature   WPRE: woodchuck hepatitis virus posttranscriptional regulatory element
   7799..7864    +  CDS            nef (fragment): NEF_HV1Z2 - Experimental evidence at protein level: Swiss-Prot protein existence level 1. Extracellular Nef protein targets CD4(+) T-lymphocytes for apoptosis by interacting with CXCR4 surface receptors. From Human immunodeficiency virus type 1 group M subtype D (isolate Z2/CDC-Z34) (HIV-1).
   7866..8099    +  LTR            3' LTR (ΔU3): self-inactivating 3' long terminal repeat (LTR) from HIV-1
   8304..8408    +  promoter       AmpR promoter: bla
   8409..9269    +  CDS            AmpR: β-lactamase; bla; confers resistance to ampicillin, carbenicillin, and related antibiotics
   9440..10028   +  rep_origin     ori: high-copy-number ColE1/pMB1/pBR322/pUC origin of replication
  10211..10265   +  CDS            lacI (fragment): lac repressor; lacI; The lac repressor binds to the lac operator to inhibit transcription in E. coli. This inhibition can be relieved by adding lactose or isopropyl-β-D-thiogalactopyranoside (IPTG).
  10271..10364   +  rep_origin     SV40 ori (fragment): SV40 origin of replication
  10389..10426   +  CDS            lacI (fragment): lac repressor; lacI; The lac repressor binds to the lac operator to inhibit transcription in E. coli. This inhibition can be relieved by adding lactose or isopropyl-β-D-thiogalactopyranoside (IPTG).
  10439..10460   +  protein_bind   CAP binding site: CAP binding activates transcription in the presence of cAMP. E. coli catabolite activator protein
  10475..10505   +  promoter       lac promoter: promoter for the E. coli lac operon
  10509..10531   +  protein_bind   lac operator (fragment): The lac repressor binds to the lac operator to inhibit transcription in E. coli. This inhibition can be relieved by adding lactose or isopropyl-β-D-thiogalactopyranoside (IPTG). lac repressor encoded by lacI
  10563..10646   +  polyA_signal   SV40 poly(A) signal (fragment): SV40 polyadenylation signal
  10813..329     +  CDS            nef (fragment) (across the origin): NEF_HV1BR - Experimental evidence at protein level: Swiss-Prot protein existence level 1. Extracellular Nef protein targets CD4(+) T-lymphocytes for apoptosis by interacting with CXCR4 surface receptors (PubMed:14990729). From Human immunodeficiency virus type 1 group M subtype B (isolate BRU/LAI) (HIV-1).
