[The description below was written by a language model from this plasmid's Addgene catalogue record and pLannotate feature annotations shown in this document.]
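Description:
pHAGE-BRAF-K483E is an HIV-1-derived lentiviral expression plasmid of about 10.8 kb, built on the pHAGE backbone, that delivers human BRAF carrying the K483E substitution into mammalian cells. It is propagated in E. coli through a high-copy ColE1/pUC-type origin and selected with ampicillin via the bla (AmpR) gene. The recombination-tolerant Stbl3 strain listed in the record is a common choice for plasmids carrying repeated LTRs. The viral portion runs from a truncated 5' LTR through the Ψ packaging signal, a gag fragment, the Rev response element and the cPPT/CTS. It ends in a ΔU3 self-inactivating 3' LTR, so the integrated provirus lacks LTR promoter activity and expression depends on the internal promoter. Small annotated fragments of nef, rev, lacI, the SV40 origin and the SV40 poly(A) signal, along with lac promoter/operator elements, appear to be backbone remnants rather than functional parts.

The payload is driven by the constitutive human EF-1α promoter. The BRAF coding sequence sits between attB1 and attB2 sites, consistent with its insertion by Gateway recombination. A V5 epitope tag lies just downstream of attB2, but the record does not state whether the open reading frame reads through into it. An EMCV IRES followed by EGFP lets the same transcript report transduced cells by fluorescence, and a WPRE upstream of the 3' LTR enhances transcript stability and expression. No mammalian drug-selection marker is annotated, so EGFP is the only apparent means of tracking or sorting transduced cells. The construct comes from a collection made for systematic functional annotation of somatic cancer mutations. It is suited to stable expression of this BRAF variant to assess its effects on MAP kinase signalling and cell phenotype.
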