Addgene plasmid #116166: pHAGE-BRAF-K483E
Purpose: Lentiviral expression of BRAF K483E
Depositing lab: Gordon Mills & Kenneth Scott. Depositing organization: Baylor College of Medicine. Publication: Systematic Functional Annotation of Somatic Mutations in Cancer. Ng PK, Li J, Jeong KJ, Shao S, Chen H, Tsang YH, Sengupta S, Wang Z, Bhavana VH, Tran R, Soewito S, Minussi DC, Moreno D, Kong K, Dogruluk T, Lu H, Gao J, Tokheim C, Zhou DC, Johnson AM, Zeng J, Ip CKM, Ju Z, Wester M, Yu S, Li Y, Vellano CP, Schultz N, Karchin R, Ding L, Lu Y, Cheung LWT, Chen K, Shaw KR, Meric-Bernstam F, Scott KL, Yi S, Sahni N, Liang H, Mills GB. Cancer Cell. 2018 Mar 12;33(3):450-462.e10. doi: 10.1016/j.ccell.2018.01.021. PubMed 29533785.
Backbone
  Vector backbone: pHAGE
  Vector type: Lentiviral
Growth in bacteria
  Bacterial resistance: Ampicillin, 100 μg/mL
  Growth temperature: 37°C
  Growth strain: Stbl3
  Copy number: High Copy
Gene/Insert
  Gene/Insert name: BRAF
  Species: H. sapiens (human)
  Mutation: K483E
  Entrez Gene: BRAF (a.k.a. B-RAF1, B-raf, BRAF-1, BRAF1, NS7, RAFB1)
  Cloning method: Gateway Cloning
Terms and licenses: Academic/Nonprofit Terms; Industry Terms: Not Available to Industry
How to cite: pHAGE-BRAF-K483E was a gift from Gordon Mills & Kenneth Scott (Addgene plasmid # 116166 ; http://n2t.net/addgene:116166 ; RRID:Addgene_116166)
