>Addgene plasmid #116166 | pHAGE-BRAF-K483E | depositor partial sequence | sequence record 219039 | insert
ATGGCGGCGCTGAGCGGTGGCGGTGGTGGCGGCGCGGAGCCGGGCCAGGCTCTGTTCAACGGGGACATGG
AGCCCGAGGCCGGCGCCGGCGCCGGCGCCGCGGCCTCTTCGGCTGCGGACCCTGCCATTCCGGAGGAGGT
GTGGAATATCAAACAAATGATTAAGTTGACACAGGAACATATAGAGGCCCTATTGGACAAATTTGGTGGG
GAGCATAATCCACCATCAATATATCTGGAGGCCTATGAAGAATACACCAGCAAGCTAGATGCACTCCAAC
AAAGAGAACAACAGTTATTGGAATCTCTGGGGAACGGAACTGATTTTTCTGTTTCTAGCTCTGCATCAAT
GGATACCGTTACATCTTCTTCCTCTTCTAGCCTTTCAGTGCTACCTTCATCTCTTTCAGTTTTTCAAAAT
CCCACAGATGTGGCACGGAGCAACCCCAAGTCACCACAAAAACCTATCGTTAGAGTCTTCCTGCCCAACA
AACAGAGGACAGTGGTACCTGCAAGGTGTGGAGTTACAGTCCGAGACAGTCTAAAGAAAGCACTGATGAT
GAGAGGTCTAATCCCAGAGTGCTGTGCTGTTTACAGAATTCAGGATGGAGAGAAGAAACCAATTGGTTGG
GACACTGATATTTCCTGGCTTACTGGAGAAGAATTGCATGTGGAAGTGTTGGAGAATGTTCCACTTACAA
CACACAACTTTGTACGAAAAACGTTTTTCACCTTAGCATTTTGTGACTTTTGTCGAAAGCTGCTTTTCCA
GGGTTTCCGCTGTCAAACATGTGGTTATAAATTTCACCAGCGTTGTAGTACAGAAGTTCCACTGATGTGT
GTTAATTATGACCAACTTGATTTGCTGTTTGTCTCCAAGTTCTTTGAACACCACCCAATACCACAGGAAG
AGGCGTCCTTAGCAGAGACTGCCCTAACATCTGGATCATCCCCTTCCGCACCCGCCTCGGACTCTATTGG
GCCCCAAATTCTCACCAGTCCGTCTCCTTCAAAATCCATTCCAATTCCACAGCCCTTCCGACCAGCAGAT
GAAGATCATCGAAATCAATTTGGGCAACGAGACCGATCCTCATCAGCTCCCAATGTGCATATAAACACAA
TAGAACCTGTCAATATTGATGACTTGATTAGAGACCAAGGATTTCGTGGTGATGGAGGATCAACCACAGG
TTTGTCTGCTACCCCCCCTGCCTCATTACCTGGCTCACTAACTAACGTGAAAGCCTTACAGAAATCTCCA
GGACCTCAGCGAGAAAGGAAGTCATCTTCATCCTCAGAAGACAGGAATCGAATGAAAACACTTGGTAGAC
GGGACTCGAGTGATGATTGGGAGATTCCTGATGGGCAGATTACAGTGGGACAAAGAATTGGATCTGGATC
ATTTGGAACAGTCTACAAGGGAAAGTGGCATGGTGATGTGGCAGTGGAAATGTTGAATGTGACAGCACCT
ACACCTCAGCAGTTACAAGCCTTCAAAAATGAAGTAGGAGTACTCAGGAAAACACGACATGTGAATATCC
TACTCTTCATGGGCTATTCCACAAAGCCACAACTGGCTATTGTTACCCAGTGGTGTGAGGGCTCCAGCTT
GTATCACCATCTCCATATCATTGAGACCAAATTTGAGATGATCAAACTTATAGATATTGCACGACAGACT
GCACAGGGCATGGATTACTTACACGCCAAGTCAATCATCCACAGAGACCTCAAGAGTAATAATATATTTC
TTCATGAAGACCTCACAGTAAAAATAGGTGATTTTGGTCTAGCTACAGTGAAATCTCGATGGAGTGGGTC
CCATCAGTTTGAACAGTTGTCTGGATCCATTTTGTGGATGGCACCAGAAGTCATCAGAATGCAAGATAAA
AATCCATACAGCTTTCAGTCAGATGTATATGCATTTGGAATTGTTCTGTATGAATTGATGACTGGACAGT
TACCTTATTCAAACATCAACAACAGGGACCAGATAATTTTTATGGTGGGACGAGGATACCTGTCTCCAGA
TCTCAGTAAGGTACGGAGTAACTGTCCAAAAGCCATGAAGAGATTAATGGCAGAGTGCCTCAAAAAGAAA
AGAGATGAGAGACCACTCTTTCCCCAAATTCTCGCCTCTATTGAGCTGCTGGCCCGCTCATTGCCAAAAA
TTCACCGCAGTGCATCAGAACCCTCCTTGAATCGGGCTGGTTTCCAAACAGAGGATTTTAGTCTATATGC
TTGTGCTTCTCCAAAAACACCCATCCAGGCAGGGGGATATGGTGCGTTTCCTGTCCACTAG
